Addgene plasmid #229956: psLIB U6
Purpose: (Empty Backbone) bigMamAct is evolution of biGBac for mammalian cells. Has empty U6-driven cassette; users should clone gene of interest into shuttle plasmid prior to multi-assembly step by Gibson cloning
Depositing lab: Martin Pelosse. Publication: biGMamAct: efficient CRISPR/Cas9-mediated docking of large functional DNA cargoes at the ACTB locus. Pelosse M, Marcia M. Synthetic Biology 2025.02.13 10.1093/synbio/ysaf003.
Backbone
  Vector backbone: pLIB
  Vector type: Mammalian Expression, CRISPR
Growth in bacteria
  Bacterial resistance: Gentamicin, 10 μg/mL
  Growth temperature: 37°C
  Growth strain: DH5alpha
  Copy number: High Copy
Gene/Insert
  Gene/Insert name: None
Terms and licenses: Academic/Nonprofit Terms; Industry Terms: Not Available to Industry
Depositor comments: Please visit https://doi.org/10.1101/2024.04.18.590029 for bioRxiv preprint.
How to cite: psLIB U6 was a gift from Martin Pelosse (Addgene plasmid # 229956 ; http://n2t.net/addgene:229956 ; RRID:Addgene_229956)
