[The description below was written by a language model from this plasmid's Addgene catalogue record and pLannotate feature annotations shown in this document.]
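Description:
psLIB U6 is a small (about 3.5 kb) empty shuttle plasmid built on the pLIB backbone and belonging to the biGMamAct toolkit, which the record describes as an evolution of the biGBac multi-gene assembly system adapted to mammalian cells. It is catalogued as a mammalian expression/CRISPR vector. In E. coli it replicates at high copy from a ColE1/pUC-type origin and is selected with gentamicin, through an aacC1 gentamicin acetyltransferase gene driven by a class 1 integron Pc promoter. Only a short fragment of the R6K γ origin is annotated, so the pUC-type origin appears to be the functional replicon.

The payload region contains a human U6 RNA polymerase III promoter followed by a Streptococcus pyogenes Cas9 guide RNA scaffold. A second, partial scaffold match and an SV40 polyadenylation signal lie downstream. No insert is present. The record instructs users to clone their sequence of interest into this U6 cassette first, and the resulting cassette is then combined with others in a Gibson-based multi-assembly step. The scaffold suggests the cassette is meant for guide RNA expression, although the record does not state this explicitly.

A loxP site sits just upstream of the U6 promoter, and the resistance marker and cassette are flanked by Tn7R and Tn7L ends. These are inherited from the baculovirus-oriented pLIB parent, where they allow Cre-mediated fusion and Tn7 transposition. The record does not say whether they are used in the mammalian workflow. The short bom, SET1, lacZα and YPR2 hits are fragmentary annotations, most likely backbone remnants. According to the associated publication title, assembled cargoes from the system are intended for CRISPR/Cas9-mediated docking of large DNA constructs at the ACTB locus.
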