Features (pLannotate 1.2.2; 15 found; start..end, strand, type, name):
     54..642     +  rep_origin     ori: high-copy-number ColE1/pMB1/pBR322/pUC origin of replication
    828..879     -  misc_feature   bom (fragment): basis of mobility region from pBR322
    947..1171    -  mobile_element Tn7R: mini-Tn7 element (right end of the Tn7 transposon) Tn7
   1238..1771    -  CDS            GmR: gentamycin acetyltransferase; aacC1; confers resistance to gentamycin
   1960..1988    -  promoter       Pc promoter: intI1 (promoter lies within the coding sequence); class 1 integron promoter
   1966..2328    -  CDS            YPR2_ECOLX (fragment): Protein predicted: Swiss-Prot protein existence level 4. From Escherichia coli.
   2328..2355    -  rep_origin     R6K γ ori (fragment): γ replication origin from E. coli plasmid R6K; requires the R6K initiator protein pi for replication
   2384..2417    +  protein_bind   loxP: Cre-mediated recombination occurs in the 8-bp core sequence (GCATACAT). Cre recombinase
   2468..2708    +  promoter       U6 promoter: RNA polymerase III promoter for human U6 snRNA
   2735..2810    +  misc_RNA       gRNA scaffold: guide RNA scaffold for the Streptococcus pyogenes CRISPR/Cas9 system
   2817..2860    +  misc_RNA       gRNA scaffold (fragment): guide RNA scaffold for the Streptococcus pyogenes CRISPR/Cas9 system
   2949..3083    +  polyA_signal   SV40 poly(A) signal: SV40 polyadenylation signal
   3112..3161    +  CDS            SET1 (fragment): solubility-enhancement tag derived from T7 phage gene 10B
   3193..3358    -  mobile_element Tn7L: mini-Tn7 element (left end of the Tn7 transposon) Tn7
   3521..3537    +  CDS            lacZα (fragment): LacZα fragment of β-galactosidase; lacZ fragment
>Addgene plasmid #229956 | psLIB U6 | addgene full sequence | sequence record 461573 | Addgene NGS Result
GAGTTTTCGTTCCACTGAGCGTCAGACCCCGTAGAAAAGATCAAAGGATCTTCTTGAGATCCTTTTTTTC
TGCGCGTAATCTGCTGCTTGCAAACAAAAAAACCACCGCTACCAGCGGTGGTTTGTTTGCCGGATCAAGA
GCTACCAACTCTTTTTCCGAAGGTAACTGGCTTCAGCAGAGCGCAGATACCAAATACTATTCTTCTAGTG
TAGCCGTAGTTAGGCCACCACTTCAAGAACTCTGTAGCACCGCCTACATACCTCGCTCTGCTAATCCTGT
TACCAGTGGCTGCTGCCAGTGGCGATAAGTCGTGTCTTACCGGGTTGGACTCAAGACGATAGTTACCGGA
TAAGGCGCAGCGGTCGGGCTGAACGGGGGGTTCGTGCACACAGCCCAGCTTGGAGCGAACGACCTACACC
GAACTGAGATACCTACAGCGTGAGCTATGAGAAAGCGCCACGCTTCCCGAAGGGAGAAAGGCGGACAGGT
ATCCGGTAAGCGGCAGGGTCGGAACAGGAGAGCGCACGAGGGAGCTTCCAGGGGGAAACGCCTGGTATCT
TTATAGTCCTGTCGGGTTTCGCCACCTCTGACTTGAGCGTCGATTTTTGTGATGCTCGTCAGGGGGGCGG
AGCCTATGGAAAAACGCCAGCAACGCGGCCTTTTTACGGTTCCTGGCCTTTTGCTGGCCTTTTGCTCACA
TGTTCTTTCCTGCGTTATCCCCTGATTCTGTGGATAACCGTATTACCGCCTTTGAGTGAGCTGATACCGC
TCGCCGCAGCCGAACGACCGAGCGCAGCGAGTCAGTGAGCGAGGAAGCGGAAGAGCGCCTGATGCGGTAT
TTTCTCCTTACGCATCTGTGCGGTATTTCACACCGCATAGACCAGCCGCGTAACCTGGCAAAATCGGTTA
CGGTTGAGTAATAAATGGATGCCCTGCGTAAGCGGGTGTGGGCGGACAATAAAGTCTTAAACTGAACAAA
ATAGATCTAAACTATGACAATAAAGTCTTAAACTAGACAGAATAGTTGTAAACTGAAATCAGTCCAGTTA
TGCTGTGAAAAAGCATACTGGACTTTTGTTATGGCTAAAGCAAACTCTTCATTTTCTGAAGTGCAAATTG
CCCGTCGTATTAAAGAGGGGCGTGGCCAAGGGCATGGTAAAGACTATATTCGCGGCGTTGTGACAATTTA
CCGAACAACTCCGCGGCCGGGAAGCCGATCTCGGCTTGAACGAATTGTTAGGTGGCGGTACTTGGGTCGA
TATCAAAGTGCATCACTTCTTCCCGTATGCCCAACTTTGTATAGAGAGCCACTGCGGGATCGTCACCGTA
ATCTGCTTGCACGTAGATCACATAAGCACCAAGCGCGTTGGCCTCATGCTTGAGGAGATTGATGAGCGCG
GTGGCAATGCCCTGCCTCCGGTGCTCGCCGGAGACTGCGAGATCATAGATATAGATCTCACTACGCGGCT
GCTCAAACTTGGGCAGAACGTAAGCCGCGAGAGCGCCAACAACCGCTTCTTGGTCGAAGGCAGCAAGCGC
GATGAATGTCTTACTACGGAGCAAGTTCCCGAGGTAATCGGAGTCCGGCTGATGTTGGGAGTAGGTGGCT
ACGTCTCCGAACTCACGACCGAAAAGATCAAGAGCAGCCCGCATGGATTTGACTTGGTCAGGGCCGAGCC
TACATGTGCGAATGATGCCCATACTTGAGCCACCTAACTTTGTTTTAGGGCGACTGCCCTGCTGCGTAAC
ATCGTTGCTGCTGCGTAACATCGTTGCTGCTCCATAACATCAAACATCGACCCACGGCGTAACGCGCTTG
CTGCTTGGATGCCCGAGGCATAGACTGTACAAAAAAACAGTCATAACAAGCCATGAAAACCGCCACTGCG
CCGTTACCACCGCTGCGTTCGGTCAAGGTTCTGGACCAGTTGCGTGAGCGCATACGCTACTTGCATTACA
GTTTACGAACCGAACAGGCTTATGTCAACTGGGTTTGTGCCTTCATCCGTTTCCACGGTGTGCGTCACCC
GGCAACCTTGGGCAGCAGCGAAGTCGAGGCATTTCTGTCCTGGCTGGCGAACGAGCGCAAGGTTTCGGTC
TCCACGCATCGTCAGGCATTGGCGGCCTTGCTGTTCTTCTACGGCAAGGTGCTGTGCACGGATCTGCCCT
TGCTTCAGGAGATCGGTAGACCTCGGCCGTCGCGGCGCTTGCCGGTGGTGCTGACCCCGGATGAAGTGGT
TCGCATCCTCGGTTTTCTGGAAGGCGAGCATCGTTTGTTCGCCCAGGACTCTAGCTATAGTTCTAGTGGT
TGGCTACAGCTTTGTTTGTACTATCAACAGGTTGAACTGCTGATCAACAGATCCTCTACGCGGCCGCGGT
ACCATAACTTCGTATAGCATACATTATACGAAGTTATCTGGTTTTACTAGTATCGATTCGCGACCTACTC
CGGAATATTAATAGATCGAGGGCCTATTTCCCATGATTCCTTCATATTTGCATATACGATACAAGGCTGT
TAGAGAGATAATTGGAATTAATTTGACTGTAAACACAAAGATATTAGTACAAAATACGTGACGTAGAAAG
TAATAATTTCTTGGGTAGTTTGCAGTTTTAAAATTATGTTTTAAAATGGACTATCATATGCTTACCGTAA
CTTGAAAGTATTTCGATTTCTTGGCTTTATATATCTTGTGGAAAGGACGAAACACCGGGTCTTCGAGAAG
ACCTGTTTTAGAGCTAGAAATAGCAAGTTAAAATAAGGCTAGTCCGTTATCAACTTGAAAAAGTGGCACC
GAGTCGGTGCTTTTTTGTTTTAGAGCTAGAAATAGCAAGTTAAAATAAGGCTAGTCCGTTTTTAGCGCGT
GCGCCAATTCTGCAGACAAATGGCTCTAGACACCTCCCCCTGAACCTGAAACATAAAATGAATGCAATTG
TTGTTGTTAACTTGTTTATTGCAGCTTATAATGGTTACAAATAAAGCAATAGCATCACAAATTTCACAAA
TAAAGCATTTTTTTCACTGCATTCTAGTTGTGGTTTGTCCAAACTCATCAATGTATCTTATCATGTCTGG
ATCTGATCACTGCTTGAGCCTAGAAGATCCGGCTGCTAACAAAGCCCGAAAGGAAGCTGAGTTGGCTGCT
GCCACCGCTGAGCAATAACTATCATAACCCCTAGGAGATCCGAACCAGATAAGTGAAATCTAGTTCCAAA
CTATTTTGTCATTTTTAATTTTCGTATTAGCTTACGACGCTACACCCAGTTCCCATCTATTTTGTCACTC
TTCCCTAAATAATCCTTAAAAACTCCATTTCCACCCCTCCCAGTTCCCAACTATTTTGTCCGCCCACAGC
GGGGCATTTTTCTTCCTGTTATGTTTTTAATCAAACATCCTGCCAACTCCATGTGACAAACCGTCATCTT
CGGCTACTTTTTCTCTGTCACAGAATGAAAATTTTTCTGTCATCTCTTCGTTATTAATGTTTGTAATTGA
CTGAATATCAACGCTTATTTGCAGCCTGAATGGCGAATGGGACGCGCCC
